>Addgene plasmid #114725 | pT2K-CAGGS-T2TP | depositor full sequence | sequence record 216865 | pT2K-CAGGS-T2TP sequence 6982 bps
GTCGACATTGATTATTGACTAGTTATTAATAGTAATCAATTACGGGGTCATTAGTTCATAGCCCATATAT
GGAGTTCCGCGTTACATAACTTACGGTAAATGGCCCGCCTGGCTGACCGCCCAACGACCCCCGCCCATTG
ACGTCAATAATGACGTATGTTCCCATAGTAACGCCAATAGGGACTTTCCATTGACGTCAATGGGTGGACT
ATTTACGGTAAACTGCCCACTTGGCAGTACATCAAGTGTATCATATGCCAAGTACGCCCCCTATTGACGT
CAATGACGGTAAATGGCCCGCCTGGCATTATGCCCAGTACATGACCTTATGGGACTTTCCTACTTGGCAG
TACATCTACGTATTAGTCATCGCTATTACCATGGGTCGAGGTGAGCCCCACGTTCTGCTTCACTCTCCCC
ATCTCCCCCCCCTCCCCACCCCCAATTTTGTATTTATTTATTTTTTAATTATTTTGTGCAGCGATGGGGG
CGGGGGGGGGGGGGGCGCGCGCCAGGCGGGGCGGGGCGGGGCGAGGGGCGGGGCGGGGCGAGGCGGAGAG
GTGCGGCGGCAGCCAATCAGAGCGGCGCGCTCCGAAAGTTTCCTTTTATGGCGAGGCGGCGGCGGCGGCG
GCCCTATAAAAAGCGAAGCGCGCGGCGGGCGGGAGTCGCTGCGTTGCCTTCGCCCCGTGCCCCGCTCCGC
GCCGCCTCGCGCCGCCCGCCCCGGCTCTGACTGACCGCGTTACTCCCACAGGTGAGCGGGCGGGACGGCC
CTTCTCCTCCGGGCTGTAATTAGCGCTTGGTTTAATGACGGCTCGTTTCTTTTCTGTGGCTGCGTGAAAG
CCTTAAAGGGCTCCGGGAGGGCCCTTTGTGCGGGGGGGAGCGGCTCGGGGGGTGCGTGCGTGTGTGTGTG
CGTGGGGAGCGCCGCGTGCGGCCCGCGCTGCCCGGCGGCTGTGAGCGCTGCGGGCGCGGCGCGGGGCTTT
GTGCGCTCCGCGTGTGCGCGAGGGGAGCGCGGCCGGGGGCGGTGCCCCGCGGTGCGGGGGGGCTGCGAGG
GGAACAAAGGCTGCGTGCGGGGTGTGTGCGTGGGGGGGTGAGCAGGGGGTGTGGGCGCGGCGGTCGGGCT
GTAACCCCCCCCTGCACCCCCCTCCCCGAGTTGCTGAGCACGGCCCGGCTTCGGGTGCGGGGCTCCGTGC
GGGGCGTGGCGCGGGGCTCGCCGTGCCGGGCGGGGGGTGGCGGCAGGTGGGGGTGCCGGGCGGGGCGGGG
CCGCCTCGGGCCGGGGAGGGCTCGGGGGAGGGGCGCGGCGGCCCCGGAGCGCCGGCGGCTGTCGAGGCGC
GGCGAGCCGCAGCCATTGCCTTTTATGGTAATCGTGCGAGAGGGCGCAGGGACTTCCTTTGTCCCAAATC
TGGCGGAGCCGAAATCTGGGAGGCGCCGCCGCACCCCCTCTAGCGGGCGCGGGCGAAGCGGTGCGGCGCC
GGCAGGAAGGAAATGGGCGGGGAGGGCCTTCGTGCGTCGCCGCGCCGCCGTCCCCTTCTCCATCTCCAGC
CTCGGGGCTGCCGCAGGGGGACGGCTGCCTTCGGGGGGAACGGGGCAGGGCGGGGTTCGGCTTCTGGCGT
GTGACCGGCGGCTCTAGAGCCTCTGCTAACCATGTTCATGCCTTCTTCTTTTTCCTACAGCTCCTGGGCA
ACGTGCTGGTTATTGTGCTGTCTCATCATTTTGGCAAAGAATTCCTCGAGGTCGAGTCACATCTATTACC
ACAATGCACAGCACCTTGACCTGGAAATTAGGGAAATTATAACAGTCAATCAGTGGAAGAAAATGGAGGA
AGTATGTGATTCATCAGCAGCTGCGAGCAGCACAGTCCAAAATCAGCCACAGGATCAAGAGCACCCGTGG
CCGTATCTTCGCGAATTCTTTTCTTTAAGTGGTGTAAATAAAGATTCATTCAAGATGAAATGTGTCCTCT
GTCTCCCGCTTAATAAAGAAATATCGGCCTTCAAAAGTTCGCCATCAAACCTAAGGAAGCATATTGAGAG
AATGCACCCAAATTACCTCAAAAACTACTCTAAATTGACAGCACAGAAGAGAAAGATCGGGACCTCCACC
CATGCTTCCAGCAGTAAGCAACTGAAAGTTGACTCAGTTTTCCCAGTCAAACATGTGTCTCCAGTCACTG
TGAACAAAGCTATATTAAGGTACATCATTCAAGGACTTCATCCTTTCAGCACTGTTGATCTGCCATCATT
TAAAGAGCTGATTAGTACACTGCAGCCTGGCATTTCTGTCATTACAAGGCCTACTTTACGCTCCAAGATA
GCTGAAGCTGCTCTGATCATGAAACAGAAAGTGACTGCTGCCATGAGTGAAGTTGAATGGATTGCAACCA
CAACGGATTGTTGGACTGCACGTAGAAAGTCATTCATTGGTGTAACTGCTCACTGGATCAACCCTGGAAG
TCTTGAAAGACATTCCGCTGCACTTGCCTGCAAAAGATTAATGGGCTCTCATACTTTTGAGGTACTGGCC
AGTGCCATGAATGATATCCACTCAGAGTATGAAATACGTGACAAGGTTGTTTGCACAACCACAGACAGTG
GTTCCAACTTTATGAAGGCTTTCAGAGTTTTTGGTGTGGAAAACAATGATATCGAGACTGAGGCAAGAAG
GTGTGAAAGTGATGACACTGATTCTGAAGGCTGTGGTGAGGGAAGTGATGGTGTGGAATTCCAAGATGCC
TCACGAGTCCTGGACCAAGACGATGGCTTCGAATTCCAGCTACCAAAACATCAAAAGTGTGCCTGTCACT
TACTTAACCTAGTCTCAAGCGTTGATGCCCAAAAAGCTCTCTCAAATGAACACTACAAGAAACTCTACAG
ATCTGTCTTTGGCAAATGCCAAGCTTTATGGAATAAAAGCAGCCGATCGGCTCTAGCAGCTGAAGCTGTT
GAATCAGAAAGCCGGCTTCAGCTTTTAAGGCCAAACCAAACGCGGTGGAATTCAACTTTTATGGCTGTTG
ACAGAATTCTTCAAATTTGCAAAGAAGCAGGAGAAGGCGCACTTCGGAATATATGCACCTCTCTTGAGGT
TCCAATGTTTAATCCAGCAGAAATGCTGTTCTTGACAGAGTGGGCCAACACAATGCGTCCAGTTGCAAAA
GTACTCGACATCTTGCAAGCGGAAACGAATACACAGCTGGGGTGGCTGCTGCCTAGTGTCCATCAGTTAA
GCTTGAAACTTCAGCGACTCCACCATTCTCTCAGGTACTGTGACCCACTTGTGGATGCCCTACAACAAGG
AATCCAAACACGATTCAAGCATATGTTTGAAGATCCTGAGATCATAGCAGCTGCCATCCTTCTCCCTAAA
TTTCGGACCTCTTGGACAAATGATGAAACCATCATAAAACGAGGCATGGACTACATCAGAGTGCATCTGG
AGCCTTTGGACCACAAGAAGGAATTGGCCAACAGTTCATCTGATGATGAAGATTTTTTCGCTTCTTTGAA
ACCGACAACACATGAAGCCAGCAAAGAGTTGGATGGATATCTGGCCTGTGTTTCAGACACCAGGGAGTCT
CTGCTCACGTTTCCTGCTATTTGCAGCCTCTCTATCAAGACTAATACACCTCTTCCCGCATCGGCTGCCT
GTGAGAGGCTTTTCAGCACTGCAGGATTGCTTTTCAGCCCCAAAAGAGCTAGGCTTGACACTAACAATTT
TGAGAATCAGCTTCTACTGAAGTTAAATCTGAGGTTTTACAACTTTGAGTAGCGTGTACTGGCATTAGAT
TGTCTGTCTTATAGTTTGATAATTAAATACAAACAGTTCTAAAGCAGGATAAAACCTTGTATGCATTTCA
TTTAATGTTTTTTGAGATTAAAAGCTTAAACAAGAAAAAAAAAAAAAAAAAAAAAAAAAAGTACTAGTCG
AGGAATTCACTCCTCAGGTGCAGGCTGCCTATCAGAAGGTGGTGGCTGGTGTGGCCAATGCCCTGGCTCA
CAAATACCACTGAGATCTTTTTCCCTCTGCCAAAAATTATGGGGACATCATGAAGCCCCTTGAGCATCTG
ACTTCTGGCTAATAAAGGAAATTTATTTTCATTGCAATAGTGTGTTGGAATTTTTTGTGTCTCTCACTCG
GAAGGTCATATGGGAGGGCAAAACATTTAAAACATCAGAATGAGTATTTGGTTTAGAGTTTGGCAACATA
TGCCATATGCTGGCTGCCATGAACAAAGGTGGCTATAAAGAGGTCATCAGTATATGAAACAGCCCCCTGC
TGTCCATTCCTTATTCCATAGAAAAGCCTTGACTTGAGGTTAGATTTTTTTTATATTTTGTTTTGTGTTA
TTTTTTTCTTTAACATCCCTAAAATTTTCCTTACATGTTTTACTAGCCAGATTTTTCCTCCTCTCCTGAC
TACTCCCAGTCATAGCTGTCCCTCTTCTCTTATGAAGATCCCTCGACCTGCAGCCCAAGCTTGGCGTAAT
CATGGTCATAGCTGTTTCCTGTGTGAAATTGTTATCCGCTCACAATTCCACACAACATACGAGCCGGAAG
CATAAAGTGTAAAGCCTGGGGTGCCTAATGAGTGAGCTAACTCACATTAATTGCGTTGCGCTCACTGCCC
GCTTTCCAGTCGGGAAACCTGTCGTGCCAGCGGATCCGCATCTCAATTAGTCAGCAACCATAGTCCCGCC
CCTAACTCCGCCCATCCCGCCCCTAACTCCGCCCAGTTCCGCCCATTCTCCGCCCCATGGCTGACTAATT
TTTTTTATTTATGCAGAGGCCGAGGCCGCCTCGGCCTCTGAGCTATTCCAGAAGTAGTGAGGAGGCTTTT
TTGGAGGCCTAGGCTTTTGCAAAAAGCTAACTTGTTTATTGCAGCTTATAATGGTTACAAATAAAGCAAT
AGCATCACAAATTTCACAAATAAAGCATTTTTTTCACTGCATTCTAGTTGTGGTTTGTCCAAACTCATCA
ATGTATCTTATCATGTCTGGATCCGCTGCATTAATGAATCGGCCAACGCGCGGGGAGAGGCGGTTTGCGT
ATTGGGCGCTCTTCCGCTTCCTCGCTCACTGACTCGCTGCGCTCGGTCGTTCGGCTGCGGCGAGCGGTAT
CAGCTCACTCAAAGGCGGTAATACGGTTATCCACAGAATCAGGGGATAACGCAGGAAAGAACATGTGAGC
AAAAGGCCAGCAAAAGGCCAGGAACCGTAAAAAGGCCGCGTTGCTGGCGTTTTTCCATAGGCTCCGCCCC
CCTGACGAGCATCACAAAAATCGACGCTCAAGTCAGAGGTGGCGAAACCCGACAGGACTATAAAGATACC
AGGCGTTTCCCCCTGGAAGCTCCCTCGTGCGCTCTCCTGTTCCGACCCTGCCGCTTACCGGATACCTGTC
CGCCTTTCTCCCTTCGGGAAGCGTGGCGCTTTCTCAATGCTCACGCTGTAGGTATCTCAGTTCGGTGTAG
GTCGTTCGCTCCAAGCTGGGCTGTGTGCACGAACCCCCCGTTCAGCCCGACCGCTGCGCCTTATCCGGTA
ACTATCGTCTTGAGTCCAACCCGGTAAGACACGACTTATCGCCACTGGCAGCAGCCACTGGTAACAGGAT
TAGCAGAGCGAGGTATGTAGGCGGTGCTACAGAGTTCTTGAAGTGGTGGCCTAACTACGGCTACACTAGA
AGGACAGTATTTGGTATCTGCGCTCTGCTGAAGCCAGTTACCTTCGGAAAAAGAGTTGGTAGCTCTTGAT
CCGGCAAACAAACCACCGCTGGTAGCGGTGGTTTTTTTGTTTGCAAGCAGCAGATTACGCGCAGAAAAAA
AGGATCTCAAGAAGATCCTTTGATCTTTTCTACGGGGTCTGACGCTCAGTGGAACGAAAACTCACGTTAA
GGGATTTTGGTCATGAGATTATCAAAAAGGATCTTCACCTAGATCCTTTTAAATTAAAAATGAAGTTTTA
AATCAATCTAAAGTATATATGAGTAAACTTGGTCTGACAGTTACCAATGCTTAATCAGTGAGGCACCTAT
CTCAGCGATCTGTCTATTTCGTTCATCCATAGTTGCCTGACTCCCCGTCGTGTAGATAACTACGATACGG
GAGGGCTTACCATCTGGCCCCAGTGCTGCAATGATACCGCGAGACCCACGCTCACCGGCTCCAGATTTAT
CAGCAATAAACCAGCCAGCCGGAAGGGCCGAGCGCAGAAGTGGTCCTGCAACTTTATCCGCCTCCATCCA
GTCTATTAATTGTTGCCGGGAAGCTAGAGTAAGTAGTTCGCCAGTTAATAGTTTGCGCAACGTTGTTGCC
ATTGCTACAGGCATCGTGGTGTCACGCTCGTCGTTTGGTATGGCTTCATTCAGCTCCGGTTCCCAACGAT
CAAGGCGAGTTACATGATCCCCCATGTTGTGCAAAAAAGCGGTTAGCTCCTTCGGTCCTCCGATCGTTGT
CAGAAGTAAGTTGGCCGCAGTGTTATCACTCATGGTTATGGCAGCACTGCATAATTCTCTTACTGTCATG
CCATCCGTAAGATGCTTTTCTGTGACTGGTGAGTACTCAACCAAGTCATTCTGAGAATAGTGTATGCGGC
GACCGAGTTGCTCTTGCCCGGCGTCAATACGGGATAATACCGCGCCACATAGCAGAACTTTAAAAGTGCT
CATCATTGGAAAACGTTCTTCGGGGCGAAAACTCTCAAGGATCTTACCGCTGTTGAGATCCAGTTCGATG
TAACCCACTCGTGCACCCAACTGATCTTCAGCATCTTTTACTTTCACCAGCGTTTCTGGGTGAGCAAAAA
CAGGAAGGCAAAATGCCGCAAAAAAGGGAATAAGGGCGACACGGAAATGTTGAATACTCATACTCTTCCT
TTTTCAATATTATTGAAGCATTTATCAGGGTTATTGTCTCATGAGCGGATACATATTTGAATGTATTTAG
AAAAATAAACAAATAGGGGTTCCGCGCACATTTCCCCGAAAAGTGCCACCTG
Features (pLannotate 1.2.2; 17 found; start..end, strand, type, name):
      4..383     +  enhancer       CMV enhancer: human cytomegalovirus immediate early enhancer
    386..661     +  promoter       chicken β-actin promoter: No description available
    662..1670    +  intron         chimeric intron: chimera between introns from chicken β-actin and rabbit β-globin
   1668..1724    +  CDS            HBB (fragment): HBB_LEPEU - Experimental evidence at protein level: Swiss-Prot protein existence level 1. Involved in oxygen transport from the lung to the various peripheral tissues. From Lepus europaeus (European hare).
   3923..4000    +  CDS            HBB (fragment): HBB_PONPY - Experimental evidence at transcript level: Swiss-Prot protein existence level 2. Involved in oxygen transport from the lung to the various peripheral tissues. From Pongo pygmaeus (Bornean orangutan).
   4071..4126    +  polyA_signal   β-globin poly(A) signal: rabbit β-globin polyadenylation signal (Gil and Proudfoot, 1987)
   4509..4525    -  protein_bind   lac operator: The lac repressor binds to the lac operator to inhibit transcription in E. coli. This inhibition can be relieved by adding lactose or isopropyl-β-D-thiogalactopyranoside (IPTG). lac repressor encoded by lacI
   4533..4563    -  promoter       lac promoter: promoter for the E. coli lac operon
   4578..4599    -  protein_bind   CAP binding site: CAP binding activates transcription in the presence of cAMP. E. coli catabolite activator protein
   4612..4651    -  CDS            lacI (fragment): lac repressor; lacI; The lac repressor binds to the lac operator to inhibit transcription in E. coli. This inhibition can be relieved by adding lactose or isopropyl-β-D-thiogalactopyranoside (IPTG).
   4658..4680    +  promoter       SV40 promoter (fragment): SV40 enhancer and early promoter
   4704..4839    +  rep_origin     SV40 ori: SV40 origin of replication
   4859..4993    +  polyA_signal   SV40 poly(A) signal: SV40 polyadenylation signal
   4995..5049    -  CDS            lacI (fragment): lac repressor; lacI; The lac repressor binds to the lac operator to inhibit transcription in E. coli. This inhibition can be relieved by adding lactose or isopropyl-β-D-thiogalactopyranoside (IPTG).
   5232..5820    -  rep_origin     ori: high-copy-number ColE1/pMB1/pBR322/pUC origin of replication
   5991..6851    -  CDS            AmpR: β-lactamase; bla; confers resistance to ampicillin, carbenicillin, and related antibiotics
   6852..6956    -  promoter       AmpR promoter: bla
