>Addgene plasmid #114725 | pT2K-CAGGS-T2TP | addgene full sequence | sequence record 222606 | Addgene NGS Result
GGTCGACATTGATTATTGACTAGTTATTAATAGTAATCAATTACGGGGTCATTAGTTCATAGCCCATATA
TGGAGTTCCGCGTTACATAACTTACGGTAAATGGCCCGCCTGGCTGACCGCCCAACGACCCCCGCCCATT
GACGTCAATAATGACGTATGTTCCCATAGTAACGCCAATAGGGACTTTCCATTGACGTCAATGGGTGGAG
TATTTACGGTAAACTGCCCACTTGGCAGTACATCAAGTGTATCATATGCCAAGTACGCCCCCTATTGACG
TCAATGACGGTAAATGGCCCGCCTGGCATTATGCCCAGTACATGACCTTATGGGACTTTCCTACTTGGCA
GTACATCTACGTATTAGTCATCGCTATTACCATGGTCGAGGTGAGCCCCACGTTCTGCTTCACTCTCCCC
ATCTCCCCCCCCTCCCCACCCCCAATTTTGTATTTATTTATTTTTTAATTATTTTGTGCAGCGATGGGGG
CGGGGGGGGGGGGGGSGCGCGCCRGGSGGGGCGGGGSGGGGCGRGGGGSGGGGSGGGGCGAGGCGGAGAG
GTGCGGCGGCAGCCAATCAGAGCGGCGCGCTCCGAAAGTTTCCTTTTATGGCGAGGCGGCGGCGGCGGCG
GCCCTATAAAAAGCGAAGCGCGCGGCGGGCGGGAGTCGCTGCGCGCTGCCTTCGCCCCGTGCCCCGCTCC
GCCGCCGCCTCGCGCCGCCCGCCCCGGCTCTGACTGACCGCGTTACTCCCACAGGTGAGCGGGCGGGACG
GCCCTTCTCCTCCGGGCTGTAATTAGCGCTTGGTTTAATGACGGCTTGTTTCTTTTCTGTGGCTGCGTGA
AAGCCTTGAGGGGCTCCGGGAGGGCCCTTTGTGCGGGGGGAGCGGCTCGGGGGGTGCGTGCGTGTGTGTG
TGCGTGGGGAGCGCCGCGTGCGGCTCCGCGCTGCCCGGCGGCTGTGAGCGCTGCGGGCGCGGCGCGGGGC
TTTGTGCGCTCCGCAGTGTGCGCGAGGGGAGCGCGGCCGGGGGCGGTGCCCCGCGGTGCGGGGGGGGCTG
CGAGGGGAACAAAGGCTGCGTGCGGGGTGTGTGCGTGGGGGGGTGAGCAGGGGGTGTGGGCGCGTCGGTC
GGGCTGCAACCCCCCCTGCACCCCCCTCCCCGAGTTGCTGAGCACGGCCCGGCTTCGGGTGCGGGGCTCC
GTACGGGGCGTGGCGCGGGGCTCGCCGTGCCGGGCGGGGGGTGGCGGCAGGTGGGGGTGCCGGGCGGGGC
GGGGCCGCCTCGGGCCGGGGRGGGCTCGGGGGAGGGGCGCGGCGGCCCCCGGAGCGCCGGCGGCTGTCGA
GGCGCGGCGAGCCGCAGCCATTGCCTTTTATGGTAATCGTGCGAGAGGGCGCAGGGACTTCCTTTGTCCC
AAATCTGTGCGGAGCCGAAATCTGGGAGGCGCCGCCGCACCCCCTCTAGCGGGCGCGGGGCGAAGCGGTG
CGGCGCCGGCAGGAAGGAAATGGGCGGGGAGGGCCTTCGTGCGTCGCCGCGCCGCCGTCCCCTTCTCCCT
CTCCAGCCTCGGGGCTGTCCGCGGGGGGACGGCTGCCTTCGGGGGGGACGGGGCAGGGCGGGGTTCGGCT
TCTGGCGTGTGACCGGCGGCTCTAGAGCCTCTGCTAACCATGTTCATGCCTTCTTCTTTTTCCTACAGCT
CCTGGGCAACGTGCTGGTTATTGTGCTGTCTCATCATTTTGGCAAAGAATTCCTCGAGGTCGAGTCACAT
CTATTACCACAATGCACAGCACCTTGACCTGGAAATTAGGGAAATTATAACAGTCAATCAGTGGAAGAAA
ATGGAGGAAGTATGTGATTCATCAGCAGCTGCGAGCAGCACAGTCCAAAATCAGCCACAGGATCAAGAGC
ACCCGTGGCCGTATCTTCGCGAATTCTTTTCTTTAAGTGGTGTAAATAAAGATTCATTCAAGATGAAATG
TGTCCTCTGTCTCCCGCTTAATAAAGAAATATCGGCCTTCAAAAGTTCGCCATCAAACCTAAGGAAGCAT
ATTGAGAGAATGCACCCAAATTACCTCAAAAACTACTCTAAATTGACAGCACAGAAGAGAAAGATCGGGA
CCTCCACCCATGCTTCCAGCAGTAAGCAACTGAAAGTTGACTCAGTTTTCCCAGTCAAACATGTGTCTCC
AGTCACTGTGAACAAAGCTATATTAAGGTACATCATTCAAGGACTTCATCCTTTCAGCACTGTTGATCTG
CCATCATTTAAAGAGCTGATTAGTACACTGCAGCCTGGCATTTCTGTCATTACAAGGCCTACTTTACGCT
CCAAGATAGCTGAAGCTGCTCTGATCATGAAACAGAAAGTGACTGCTGCCATGAGTGAAGTTGAATGGAT
TGCAACCACAACGGATTGTTGGACTGCACGTAGAAAGTCATTCATTGGTGTAACTGCTCACTGGATCAAC
CCTGGAAGTCTTGAAAGACATTCCGCTGCACTTGCCTGCAAAAGATTAATGGGCTCTCATACTTTTGAGG
TACTGGCCAGTGCCATGAATGATATCCACTCAGAGTATGAAATACGTGACAAGGTTGTTTGCACAACCAC
AGACAGTGGTTCCAACTTTATGAAGGCTTTCAGAGTTTTTGGTGTGGAAAACAATGATATCGAGACTGAG
GCAAGAAGGTGTGAAAGTGATGACACTGATTCTGAAGGCTGTGGTGAGGGAAGTGATGGTGTGGAATTCC
AAGATGCCTCACGAGTCCTGGACCAAGACGATGGCTTCGAATTCCAGCTACCAAAACATCAAAAGTGTGC
CTGTCACTTACTTAACCTAGTCTCAAGCGTTGATGCCCAAAAAGCTCTCTCAAATGAACACTACAAGAAA
CTCTACAGATCTGTCTTTGGCAAATGCCAAGCTTTATGGAATAAAAGCAGCCGATCGGCTCTAGCAGCTG
AAGCTGTTGAATCAGAAAGCCGGCTTCAGCTTTTAAGGCCAAACCAAACGCGGTGGAATTCAACTTTTAT
GGCTGTTGACAGAATTCTTCAAATTTGCAAAGAAGCAGGAGAAGGCGCACTTCGGAATATATGCACCTCT
CTTGAGGTTCCAATGTTTAATCCAGCAGAAATGCTGTTCTTGACAGAGTGGGCCAACACAATGCGTCCAG
TTGCAAAAGTACTCGACATCTTGCAAGCGGAAACGAATACACAGCTGGGGTGGCTGCTGCCTAGTGTCCA
TCAGTTAAGCTTGAAACTTCAGCGACTCCACCATTCTCTCAGGTACTGTGACCCACTTGTGGATGCCCTA
CAACAAGGAATCCAAACACGATTCAAGCATATGTTTGAAGATCCTGAGATCATAGCAGCTGCCATCCTTC
TCCCTAAATTTCGGACCTCTTGGACAAATGATGAAACCATCATAAAACGAGGCATGGACTACATCAGAGT
GCATCTGGAGCCTTTGGACCACAAGAAGGAATTGGCCAACAGTTCATCTGATGATGAAGATTTTTTCGCT
TCTTTGAAACCGACAACACATGAAGCCAGCAAAGAGTTGGATGGATATCTGGCCTGTGTTTCAGACACCA
GGGAGTCTCTGCTCACGTTTCCTGCTATTTGCAGCCTCTCTATCAAGACTAATACACCTCTTCCCGCATC
GGCTGCCTGTGAGAGGCTTTTCAGCACTGCAGGATTGCTTTTCAGCCCCAAAAGAGCTAGGCTTGACACT
AACAATTTTGAGAATCAGCTTCTACTGAAGTTAAATCTGAGGTTTTACAACTTTGAGTAGCGTGTACTGG
CATTAGATTGTCTGTCTTATAGTTTGATAATTAAATACAAACAGTTCTAAAGCAGGATAAAACCTTGTAT
GCATTTCATTTAATGTTTTTTGAGATTAAAAGCTTAAACAAGAAAAAAAAAAAAAAAAAAAAAAAAAAGT
ACTAGTCGAGGAATTCACTCCTCAGGTGCAGGCTGCCTATCAGAAGGTGGTGGCTGGTGTGGCCAATGCC
CTGGCTCACAAATACCACTGAGATCTTTTTCCCTCTGCCAAAAATTATGGGGACATCATGAAGCCCCTTG
AGCATCTGACTTCTGGCTAATAAAGGAAATTTATTTTCATTGCAATAGTGTGTTGGAATTTTTTGTGTCT
CTCACTCGGAAGGACATATGGGAGGGCAAATCATTTAAAACATCAGAATGAGTATTTGGTTTAGAGTTTG
GCAACATATGCCCATATGCTGGCTGCCATGAACAAAGGTTGGCTATAAAGAGGTCATCAGTATATGAAAC
AGCCCCCTGCTGTCCATTCCTTATTCCATAGAAAAGCCTTGACTTGAGGTTAGATTTTTTTTATATTTTG
TTTTGTGTTATTTTTTTCTTTAACATCCCTAAAATTTTCCTTACATGTTTTACTAGCCAGATTTTTCCTC
CTCTCCTGACTACTCCCAGTCATAGCTGTCCCTCTTCTCTTATGGAGATCCCTCGACCTGCAGCCCAAGC
TTGGCGTAATCATGGTCATAGCTGTTTCCTGTGTGAAATTGTTATCCGCTCACAATTCCACACAACATAC
GAGCCGGAAGCATAAAGTGTAAAGCCTGGGGTGCCTAATGAGTGAGCTAACTCACATTAATTGCGTTGCG
CTCACTGCCCGCTTTCCAGTCGGGAAACCTGTCGTGCCAGCGGATCCGCATCTCAATTAGTCAGCAACCA
TAGTCCCGCCCCTAACTCCGCCCATCCCGCCCCTAACTCCGCCCAGTTCCGCCCATTCTCCGCCCCATGG
CTGACTAATTTTTTTTATTTATGCAGAGGCCGAGGCCGCCTCGGCCTCTGAGCTATTCCAGAAGTAGTGA
GGAGGCTTTTTTGGAGGCCTAGGCTTTTGCAAAAAGCTAACTTGTTTATTGCAGCTTATAATGGTTACAA
ATAAAGCAATAGCATCACAAATTTCACAAATAAAGCATTTTTTTCACTGCATTCTAGTTGTGGTTTGTCC
AAACTCATCAATGTATCTTATCATGTCTGGATCCGCTGCATTAATGAATCGGCCAACGCGCGGGGAGAGG
CGGTTTGCGTATTGGGCGCTCTTCCGCTTCCTCGCTCACTGACTCGCTGCGCTCGGTCGTTCGGCTGCGG
CGAGCGGTATCAGCTCACTCAAAGGCGGTAATACGGTTATCCACAGAATCAGGGGATAACGCAGGAAAGA
ACATGTGAGCAAAAGGCCAGCAAAAGGCCAGGAACCGTAAAAAGGCCGCGTTGCTGGCGTTTTTCCATAG
GCTCCGCCCCCCTGACGAGCATCACAAAAATCGACGCTCAAGTCAGAGGTGGCGAAACCCGACAGGACTA
TAAAGATACCAGGCGTTTCCCCCTGGAAGCTCCCTCGTGCGCTCTCCTGTTCCGACCCTGCCGCTTACCG
GATACCTGTCCGCCTTTCTCCCTTCGGGAAGCGTGGCGCTTTCTCATAGCTCACGCTGTAGGTATCTCAG
TTCGGTGTAGGTCGTTCGCTCCAAGCTGGGCTGTGTGCACGAACCCCCCGTTCAGCCCGACCGCTGCGCC
TTATCCGGTAACTATCGTCTTGAGTCCAACCCGGTAAGACACGACTTATCGCCACTGGCAGCAGCCACTG
GTAACAGGATTAGCAGAGCGAGGTATGTAGGCGGTGCTACAGAGTTCTTGAAGTGGTGGCCTAACTACGG
CTACACTAGAAGAACAGTATTTGGTATCTGCGCTCTGCTGAAGCCAGTTACCTTCGGAAAAAGAGTTGGT
AGCTCTTGATCCGGCAAACAAACCACCGCTGGTAGCGGTGGTTTTTTTGTTTGCAAGCAGCAGATTACGC
GCAGAAAAAAAGGATCTCAAGAAGATCCTTTGATCTTTTCTACGGGGTCTGACGCTCAGTGGAACGAAAA
CTCACGTTAAGGGATTTTGGTCATGAGATTATCAAAAAGGATCTTCACCTAGATCCTTTTAAATTAAAAA
TGAAGTTTTAAATCAATCTAAAGTATATATGAGTAAACTTGGTCTGACAGTTACCAATGCTTAATCAGTG
AGGCACCTATCTCAGCGATCTGTCTATTTCGTTCATCCATAGTTGCCTGACTCCCCGTCGTGTAGATAAC
TACGATACGGGAGGGCTTACCATCTGGCCCCAGTGCTGCAATGATACCGCGAGACCCACGCTCACCGGCT
CCAGATTTATCAGCAATAAACCAGCCAGCCGGAAGGGCCGAGCGCAGAAGTGGTCCTGCAACTTTATCCG
CCTCCATCCAGTCTATTAATTGTTGCCGGGAAGCTAGAGTAAGTAGTTCGCCAGTTAATAGTTTGCGCAA
CGTTGTTGCCATTGCTACAGGCATCGTGGTGTCACGCTCGTCGTTTGGTATGGCTTCATTCAGCTCCGGT
TCCCAACGATCAAGGCGAGTTACATGATCCCCCATGTTGTGCAAAAAAGCGGTTAGCTCCTTCGGTCCTC
CGATCGTTGTCAGAAGTAAGTTGGCCGCAGTGTTATCACTCATGGTTATGGCAGCACTGCATAATTCTCT
TACTGTCATGCCATCCGTAAGATGCTTTTCTGTGACTGGTGAGTACTCAACCAAGTCATTCTGAGAATAG
TGTATGCGGCGACCGAGTTGCTCTTGCCCGGCGTCAATACGGGATAATACCGCGCCACATAGCAGAACTT
TAAAAGTGCTCATCATTGGAAAACGTTCTTCGGGGCGAAAACTCTCAAGGATCTTACCGCTGTTGAGATC
CAGTTCGATGTAACCCACTCGTGCACCCAACTGATCTTCAGCATCTTTTACTTTCACCAGCGTTTCTGGG
TGAGCAAAAACAGGAAGGCAAAATGCCGCAAAAAAGGGAATAAGGGCGACACGGAAATGTTGAATACTCA
TACTCTTCCTTTTTCAATATTATTGAAGCATTTATCAGGGTTATTGTCTCATGAGCGGATACATATTTGA
ATGTATTTAGAAAAATAAACAAATAGGGGTTCCGCGCACATTTCCCCGAAAAGTGCCACCTG
Features (pLannotate 1.2.2; 17 found; start..end, strand, type, name):
      5..384     +  enhancer       CMV enhancer: human cytomegalovirus immediate early enhancer
    386..661     +  promoter       chicken β-actin promoter: No description available
    662..1678    +  intron         chimeric intron: chimera between introns from chicken β-actin and rabbit β-globin
   1676..1732    +  CDS            HBB (fragment): HBB_LEPEU - Experimental evidence at protein level: Swiss-Prot protein existence level 1. Involved in oxygen transport from the lung to the various peripheral tissues. From Lepus europaeus (European hare).
   3931..4008    +  CDS            HBB (fragment): HBB_PONPY - Experimental evidence at transcript level: Swiss-Prot protein existence level 2. Involved in oxygen transport from the lung to the various peripheral tissues. From Pongo pygmaeus (Bornean orangutan).
   4079..4134    +  polyA_signal   β-globin poly(A) signal: rabbit β-globin polyadenylation signal (Gil and Proudfoot, 1987)
   4519..4535    -  protein_bind   lac operator: The lac repressor binds to the lac operator to inhibit transcription in E. coli. This inhibition can be relieved by adding lactose or isopropyl-β-D-thiogalactopyranoside (IPTG). lac repressor encoded by lacI
   4543..4573    -  promoter       lac promoter: promoter for the E. coli lac operon
   4588..4609    -  protein_bind   CAP binding site: CAP binding activates transcription in the presence of cAMP. E. coli catabolite activator protein
   4622..4661    -  CDS            lacI (fragment): lac repressor; lacI; The lac repressor binds to the lac operator to inhibit transcription in E. coli. This inhibition can be relieved by adding lactose or isopropyl-β-D-thiogalactopyranoside (IPTG).
   4668..4690    +  promoter       SV40 promoter (fragment): SV40 enhancer and early promoter
   4714..4849    +  rep_origin     SV40 ori: SV40 origin of replication
   4869..5003    +  polyA_signal   SV40 poly(A) signal: SV40 polyadenylation signal
   5005..5059    -  CDS            lacI (fragment): lac repressor; lacI; The lac repressor binds to the lac operator to inhibit transcription in E. coli. This inhibition can be relieved by adding lactose or isopropyl-β-D-thiogalactopyranoside (IPTG).
   5242..5830    -  rep_origin     ori: high-copy-number ColE1/pMB1/pBR322/pUC origin of replication
   6001..6861    -  CDS            AmpR: β-lactamase; bla; confers resistance to ampicillin, carbenicillin, and related antibiotics
   6862..6966    -  promoter       AmpR promoter: bla
