[The description below was written by a language model from this plasmid's Addgene catalogue record and pLannotate feature annotations shown in this document.]
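Description:
pT2K-CAGGS-T2TP is a mammalian expression plasmid built on the pCAGGS-T2TP backbone that supplies the Tol2 transposase from the medaka fish (Oryzias latipes). It is maintained in E. coli as a high-copy plasmid through a ColE1/pUC-type origin and selected with ampicillin via the β-lactamase gene under its own promoter. No mammalian selection marker is annotated. Remnants of the lac promoter/operator region and short lacI fragments are backbone carry-over. An SV40 origin with an adjacent SV40 poly(A) signal is also present; the origin would allow episomal amplification in cells expressing large T antigen.

The expression unit is the CAG arrangement: the human cytomegalovirus immediate-early enhancer fused to the chicken β-actin promoter, followed by the chimeric chicken β-actin/rabbit β-globin intron, giving strong, broadly active transcription in vertebrate cells. The cassette ends in the rabbit β-globin polyadenylation signal. The short "HBB" hits on either side of the cloning region are β-globin exon remnants of the pCAGGS backbone rather than intended coding sequence. The automated annotation does not label the transposase itself, but an unannotated gap of about 2.2 kb lies between these globin fragments, which is where the catalogued insert would be expected to sit. The two sequence records (depositor and repository sequencing) differ by about ten nucleotides in length and give the same feature layout.

No Tol2 terminal repeats are annotated, despite the pT2K prefix, so the plasmid appears to act as a helper. Transiently expressed transposase would act in trans on a co-delivered donor plasmid carrying a Tol2-flanked cargo and integrate that cargo into the host genome. The associated publication concerns MYC-driven medulloblastoma models derived from embryonic cerebellar cells, but the record gives the purpose only as expression in mammalian cells.
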