Addgene plasmid #114725: pT2K-CAGGS-T2TP
Purpose: expression in mammalian cells
Depositing lab: Martine Roussel. Depositing organization: St. Jude Children's Research Hospital. Publication: Novel MYC-driven medulloblastoma models from multiple embryonic cerebellar cells. Kawauchi D, Ogg RJ, Liu L, Shih DJH, Finkelstein D, Murphy BL, Rehg JE, Korshunov A, Calabrese C, Zindy F, Phoenix T, Kawaguchi Y, Gronych J, Gilbertson RJ, Lichter P, Gajjar A, Kool M, Northcott PA, Pfister SM, Roussel MF. Oncogene. 2017 Sep 14;36(37):5231-5242. doi: 10.1038/onc.2017.110. Epub 2017 May 15. PubMed 28504719.
Backbone
  Vector backbone: pCAGGS-T2TP
  Backbone manufacturer: Koichi Kawakami
  Vector type: Mammalian Expression
Growth in bacteria
  Bacterial resistance: Ampicillin, 100 μg/mL
  Growth temperature: 37°C
  Growth strain: DH5alpha
  Copy number: High Copy
Gene/Insert
  Gene/Insert name: Tol2 transposase
  Species: Medaka fish (Oryzias latipes)
Terms and licenses: Academic/Nonprofit Terms; Industry Terms: Not Available to Industry
How to cite: pT2K-CAGGS-T2TP was a gift from Martine Roussel (Addgene plasmid # 114725 ; http://n2t.net/addgene:114725 ; RRID:Addgene_114725)
